Addgene plasmid #237064: SmBiT-PDE4C3-LgBiT Fusion Vector
Purpose: Express SmBiT-PDE4C3-LgBiT Fusion Protein in Mammalian Cells under a CMV promoter
Depositing lab: Promega Corporation.
Backbone
  Vector backbone: pFN218K SmBiT CMV-Blast Flexi Vector and pFC219K LgBiT CMV-HygFlexi Vector
  Vector type: Mammalian Expression
  Selectable markers: Blasticidin
Growth in bacteria
  Bacterial resistance: Kanamycin, 50 μg/mL
  Growth temperature: 37°C
  Growth strain: DH5alpha
  Copy number: High Copy
Gene/Insert
  Gene/Insert name: PDE4C3
  Species: H. sapiens (human)
  Mutation: None
  Entrez Gene: PDE4C (a.k.a. DPDE1, PDE21)
  Promoter: CMV
  Tag / fusion protein: LgBiT (C terminal on backbone); SmBiT (N terminal on backbone)
  Cloning method: Other
Terms and licenses: Academic/Nonprofit Terms; Industry Terms
How to cite: SmBiT-PDE4C3-LgBiT Fusion Vector was a gift from Promega Corporation (Addgene plasmid # 237064)
