[The description below was written by a language model from this plasmid's Addgene catalogue record and pLannotate feature annotations shown in this document.]
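Description:
SmBiT-PDE4C3-LgBiT Fusion Vector is an 8,050 bp mammalian expression plasmid assembled from parts of two Flexi-type backbones, pFN218K SmBiT CMV-Blast and pFC219K LgBiT CMV-Hyg. It expresses the human cAMP phosphodiesterase PDE4C (isoform PDE4C3, no mutations recorded) flanked by the two halves of split NanoLuc luciferase. Transcription is driven by the CMV immediate-early enhancer and promoter, followed by a chimeric β-globin/immunoglobulin intron that aids mRNA processing. A T7 promoter lies upstream of the coding region. The annotated PDE4C coding sequence is followed in frame by a large NanoLuc fragment corresponding to LgBiT. The short SmBiT peptide listed as the N-terminal tag is too small to have been picked up in the feature table. An SV40 poly(A) signal is annotated just downstream of the fusion, though on the opposite strand.

Because SmBiT and LgBiT sit on the same polypeptide, luminescence should depend on how closely the two ends of PDE4C3 approach each other. This suggests use as an intramolecular complementation reporter of enzyme conformation or ligand engagement in live cells, although the record states only that the plasmid expresses the fusion protein in mammalian cells.

Propagation in E. coli relies on a high-copy ColE1/pUC-type origin, with a cer site that helps keep plasmids monomeric. The marker information is inconsistent. The catalogue lists kanamycin for bacterial selection and blasticidin for mammalian selection. The annotated sequence instead shows an AmpR (β-lactamase) cassette and an SV40 promoter-driven hygromycin phosphotransferase gene with a synthetic poly(A) signal, and no kanamycin or blasticidin resistance gene is annotated. Selection conditions should therefore be confirmed against the sequence.
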