Features (pLannotate 1.2.2; 21 found; start..end, strand, type, name):
    140..517     +  enhancer       CMV enhancer: human cytomegalovirus immediate early enhancer
    519..718     +  promoter       CMV promoter: human cytomegalovirus (CMV) immediate early promoter
    857..989     +  intron         chimeric intron: chimera between introns from human β-globin and immunoglobulin heavy chain genes
   1033..1051    +  promoter       T7 promoter: promoter for bacteriophage T7 RNA polymerase
   1302..3194    +  CDS            PDE4C (fragment): PDE4C_HUMAN - Also known as DPDE1. Experimental evidence at protein level: Swiss-Prot protein existence level 1. Hydrolyzes the second messenger cAMP, which is a key regulator of many important physiological processes. From Homo sapiens (Human).
   3249..3719    +  CDS            Nluc (fragment): NanoLuc® luciferase human codon-optimized
   3734..3763    +  misc_feature   MCS (fragment): pUC18/19 multiple cloning site
   3770..3819    +  CDS            SET1 (fragment): solubility-enhancement tag derived from T7 phage gene 10B
   3827..3846    +  terminator     T7 terminator (fragment): transcription terminator for bacteriophage T7 RNA polymerase
   3868..3989    -  polyA_signal   SV40 poly(A) signal: SV40 polyadenylation signal
   4012..4080    -  CDS            large T antigen (fragment): large T antigen from SV40 (simian virus 40)
   4085..4117    +  rep_origin     M13 ori (fragment): M13 bacteriophage origin of replication; arrow indicates direction of (+) strand synthesis
   4118..4169    -  misc_feature   bom (fragment): basis of mobility region from pBR322
   4234..4591    +  promoter       SV40 promoter: SV40 enhancer and early promoter
   4622..5644    +  CDS            hph: KHYB_ECOLX - Experimental evidence at protein level: Swiss-Prot protein existence level 1. The aminoglycoside phosphotransferases achieve inactivation of their antibiotic substrates by phosphorylation. Only phosphorylates hygromycin and closely related compounds such as demethyl analogs and destomycin. From Escherichia coli.
   5683..5731    +  polyA_signal   poly(A) signal: synthetic polyadenylation signal
   5752..5844    -  CDS            tnpA (fragment): TN5P_ECOLX - Also known as tnp. Experimental evidence at protein level: Swiss-Prot protein existence level 1. Mediates transposition of transposon Tn5 by a 'cut and paste' mechanism. First, the monomeric transposase binds the 19 bp inverted DNA repeats flanking the transposon. Then, dimerization of the DNA- bound transposase creates a synaptic DNA complex. After nicking of the first DNA strand, excision of the transposon proceeds through a series of intermediates. The transposase then mediates the insertion of the transposon at a new site by strand transfer. The activity of the wild- type tran
   5887..5991    +  promoter       AmpR promoter: bla
   5992..6852    +  CDS            AmpR: β-lactamase; bla; confers resistance to ampicillin, carbenicillin, and related antibiotics
   7010..7598    -  rep_origin     ori: high-copy-number ColE1/pMB1/pBR322/pUC origin of replication
   7714..7997    +  misc_feature   cer region: ColE1-derived recombination site that helps to maintain plasmids as monomers
>Addgene plasmid #237064 | SmBiT-PDE4C3-LgBiT Fusion Vector | depositor full sequence | sequence record 470963 | SmBiT-PDE4C3-LgBiT Fusion Vector sequence 8050 bps
TCAATATTGGCCATTAGCCATATTATTCATTGGTTATATAGCATAAATCAATATTGGCTATTGGCCATTG
CATACGTTGTATCTATATCATAATATGTACATTTATATTGGCTCATGTCCAATATGACCGCCATGTTGGC
ATTGATTATTGACTAGTTATTAATAGTAATCAATTACGGGGTCATTAGTTCATAGCCCATATATGGAGTT
CCGCGTTACATAACTTACGGTAAATGGCCCGCCTGGCTGACCGCCCAACGACCCCCGCCCATTGACGTCA
ATAATGACGTATGTTCCCATAGTAACGCCAATAGGGACTTTCCATTGACGTCAATGGGTGGAGTATTTAC
GGTAAACTGCCCACTTGGCAGTACATCAAGTGTATCATATGCCAAGTCCGCCCCCTATTGACGTCAATGA
CGGTAAATGGCCCGCCTGGCATTATGCCCAGTACATGACCTTACGGGACTTTCCTACTTGGCAGTACATC
TACGTATTAGTCATCGCTATTACCATGGTGATGCGGTTTTGGCAGTACACCAATGGGCGTGGATAGCGGT
TTGACTCACGGGGATTTCCAAGTCTCCACCCCATTGACGTCAATGGGAGTTTGTTTTGGCACCAAAATCA
ACGGGACTTTCCAAAATGTCGTAATAACCCCGCCCCGTTGACGCAAATGGGCGGTAGGCGTGTACGGTGG
GAGGTCTATATAAGCAGAGCTGGTTTAGTGAACCGTCAGATCACTAGAAGCTTTATTGCGGTAGTTTATC
ACAGTTAAATTGCTAACGCAGTCAGTGCTTCTGACACAACAGTCTCGAACTTAAGCTGCAGAAGTTGGTC
GTGAGGCACTGGGCAGGTAAGTATCAAGGTTACAAGACAGGTTTAAGGAGACCAATAGAAACTGGGCTTG
TCGAGACAGAGAAGACTCTTGCGTTTCTGATAGGCACCTATTGGTCTTACTGACATCCACTTTGCCTTTC
TCTCCACAGGTGTCCACTCCCAGTTCAATTACAGCTCTTAAGGCTAGAGTATTAATACGACTCACTATAG
GGCTAGCGCTCACCATGGTGACCGGCTACCGGCTGTTCGAGGAGATTCTCGGGAGCTCCGGTGGTGGCGG
GAGCGGAGGTGGAGGCTCGAGCGGTGCGATCGCCATGCAAGGTCCACCAGCGCCGGCTCCGGTTCCAGGA
CCTGGTTCTCCTCGGGGGAGCCCGAGAGGCAGCCCTGGATTGTTCCGGAAGCTTTTGGTGAATCAGAGTA
TCAGACTCCAGCGGAGGTTCACCGTTGCTCACCCGCTTTGCTTCGATCTCGAAAACGGATTGTCATGTGG
AAGGCGGGCTCTGGATCCACAATCAAGCCCGGGGCTCGGCCGGATAATGCAAGCCCCTGTACCCCATTCT
CAGCGCAGAGAGTCTTTCTTGTACCGGTCTGACAGTGACTATGAGCTGAGTCCGAAGGCGATGTCAAGAA
ATAGTAGTGTTGCGTCTGACCTTCACGGGGAAGACATGATAGTCACCCCTTTCGCACAGGTACTGGCTTC
ACTTCGGACGGTTCGAAGTAATGTAGCTGCACTCGCACGGCAACAATGTCTCGGGGCGGCTAAGCAAGGG
CCTGTTGGTAATCCTAGCTCATCCAATCAGCTGCCACCTGCAGAGGATACAGGTCAGAAACTGGCACTTG
AAACGTTGGATGAACTGGACTGGTGTCTGGATCAACTGGAGACGTTGCAAACTAGACATTCCGTCGGTGA
GATGGCGAGTAACAAATTCAAACGGATATTGAACAGAGAACTGACGCACCTCTCCGAAACATCTCGATCC
GGGAACCAGGTCAGCGAATATATTAGCAGAACCTTTCTGGACCAACAAACTGAGGTTGAACTCCCGAAAG
TAACTGCGGAGGAGGCGCCACAGCCCATGTCTAGGATCTCCGGGCTTCATGGTCTGTGCCACTCTGCTAG
TCTTTCATCAGCGACCGTACCGCGATTTGGGGTCCAAACCGATCAAGAAGAGCAACTGGCTAAAGAATTG
GAGGACACAAATAAGTGGGGTCTTGACGTCTTTAAGGTCGCTGAACTGAGCGGAAATCGCCCACTTACGG
CAATTATCTTTTCTATTTTTCAAGAGAGAGATCTCCTTAAAACGTTTCAAATTCCAGCCGACACCCTTGC
TACCTATCTCCTTATGCTGGAGGGCCACTACCATGCTAACGTTGCTTACCATAATTCACTTCACGCGGCG
GACGTGGCTCAAAGCACGCATGTACTCCTTGCAACACCGGCCTTGGAAGCTGTATTTACGGATCTGGAAA
TACTTGCTGCTTTGTTTGCAAGTGCGATCCATGATGTTGACCACCCGGGAGTATCCAACCAGTTCCTCAT
TAACACCAATTCCGAATTGGCCCTGATGTATAATGACGCGTCTGTGCTGGAAAATCATCACCTTGCCGTA
GGGTTCAAGTTGCTGCAGGCGGAGAATTGCGATATCTTCCAGAACCTTTCCGCCAAACAGAGACTTAGTC
TGCGCCGCATGGTCATTGACATGGTACTGGCCACGGACATGAGTAAGCATATGAACCTTTTGGCCGACTT
GAAGACTATGGTTGAAACGAAAAAAGTTACAAGTCTTGGCGTCCTCTTGCTGGACAATTATAGCGACAGG
ATACAGGTGCTCCAAAATCTTGTCCATTGCGCCGATCTTTCTAATCCTACGAAACCTCTCCCACTTTACC
GACAGTGGACGGATCGGATCATGGCAGAGTTCTTCCAGCAAGGGGATAGAGAAAGAGAGTCTGGCTTGGA
TATCTCCCCAATGTGCGATAAACATACCGCCTCCGTGGAGAAAAGCCAAGTTGGGTTTATAGACTACATT
GCACACCCACTCTGGGAAACGTGGGCAGATTTGGTACACCCGGACGCTCAAGACCTTCTGGACACACTCG
AGGACAATAGGGAGTGGTATCAAAGCAAAATCCCCCGCTCACCTAGCGATCTGACTAATCCTGAAAGAGA
TGGTCCTGACCGCTTCCAATTCGAGCTGACGCTGGAGGAAGCTGAGGAAGAGGATGAGGAGGAGGAAGAA
GAAGGGGAGGAAACGGCACTTGCGAAAGAGGCGCTCGAGCTCCCGGATACAGAGCTTCTTAGTCCTGAGG
CCGGACCAGATCCAGGGGACCTTCCTCTGGATAATCAGAGAACTGTTTCTCAAGGCAGTTCAGGTGGTGG
CGGGAGCGGAGGTGGAGGCTCGAGCGGTGTCTTCACACTCGAAGATTTCGTTGGGGACTGGGAACAGACA
GCCGCCTACAACCTGGACCAAGTCCTTGAACAGGGAGGTGTGTCCAGTTTGCTGCAGAATCTCGCCGTGT
CCGTAACTCCGATCCAAAGGATTGTCCGGAGCGGTGAAAATGCCCTGAAGATCGACATCCATGTCATCAT
CCCGTATGAAGGTCTGAGCGCCGACCAAATGGCCCAGATCGAAGAGGTGTTTAAGGTGGTGTACCCTGTG
GATGATCATCACTTTAAGGTGATCCTGCCCTATGGCACACTGGTAATCGACGGGGTTACGCCGAACATGC
TGAACTATTTCGGACGGCCGTATGAAGGCATCGCCGTGTTCGACGGCAAAAAGATCACTGTAACAGGGAC
CCTGTGGAACGGCAACAAAATTATCGACGAGCGCCTGATCACCCCCGACGGCTCCATGCTGTTCCGAGTA
ACCATCAACAGCTAAGGCCGCGACTCTAGAGTCGACCTGCAGGCATGCAAGCTGATCCGGCTGCTAACAA
AGCCCGAAAGGAAGCTGAGTTGGCTGCTGCCACCGCTGAGCAATAACTAGCATAACCCCTTGGGGCGGCC
GCTTCGAGCAGACATGATAAGATACATTGATGAGTTTGGACAAACCACAACTAGAATGCAGTGAAAAAAA
TGCTTTATTTGTGAAATTTGTGATGCTATTGCTTTATTTGTAACCATTATAAGCTGCAATAAACAAGTTA
ACAACAACAATTGCATTCATTTTATGTTTCAGGTTCAGGGGGAGATGTGGGAGGTTTTTTTAAGCAAGTA
AAACCTCTACAAATGTGGTAAAATCGAATTTTAACAAAATATTAACGCTTACAATTTCCTGATGCGGTAT
TTTCTCCTTACGCATCTGTGCGGTATTTCACACCGCATACGCGGATCTGCGCAGCACCATGGCCTGAAAT
AACCTCTGAAAGAGGAACTTGGTTAGGTACCTTCTGAGGCGGAAAGAACCAGCTGTGGAATGTGTGTCAG
TTAGGGTGTGGAAAGTCCCCAGGCTCCCCAGCAGGCAGAAGTATGCAAAGCATGCATCTCAATTAGTCAG
CAACCAGGTGTGGAAAGTCCCCAGGCTCCCCAGCAGGCAGAAGTATGCAAAGCATGCATCTCAATTAGTC
AGCAACCATAGTCCCGCCCCTAACTCCGCCCATCCCGCCCCTAACTCCGCCCAGTTCCGCCCATTCTCCG
CCCCATGGCTGACTAATTTTTTTTATTTATGCAGAGGCCGAGGCCGCCTCGGCCTCTGAGCTATTCCAGA
AGTAGTGAGGAGGCTTTTTTGGAGGCCTAGGCTTTTGCAAAAAGCTCGATTCTTCTGACACTAGCGCCAC
CATGAAGAAGCCCGAACTCACCGCTACCAGCGTTGAAAAATTTCTCATCGAGAAGTTCGACAGTGTGAGC
GACCTGATGCAGTTGTCGGAGGGCGAAGAGAGCCGAGCCTTCAGCTTCGATGTCGGCGGACGCGGCTATG
TACTGCGGGTGAATAGCTGCGCTGATGGCTTCTACAAAGACCGCTACGTGTACCGCCACTTCGCCAGCGC
TGCACTACCCATCCCCGAAGTGTTGGACATCGGCGAGTTCAGCGAGAGCCTGACATACTGCATCAGTAGA
CGCGCCCAAGGCGTTACTCTCCAAGACCTCCCCGAAACAGAGCTGCCTGCTGTGTTACAGCCTGTCGCCG
AAGCTATGGATGCTATTGCCGCCGCCGACCTCAGTCAAACCAGCGGCTTCGGCCCATTCGGGCCCCAAGG
CATCGGCCAGTACACAACCTGGCGGGATTTCATTTGCGCCATTGCTGATCCCCATGTCTACCACTGGCAG
ACCGTGATGGACGACACCGTGTCCGCCAGCGTAGCTCAAGCCCTGGACGAACTGATGCTGTGGGCCGAAG
ACTGTCCCGAGGTGCGCCACCTCGTCCATGCCGACTTCGGCAGCAACAACGTCCTGACCGACAACGGCCG
CATCACCGCCGTAATCGACTGGTCCGAAGCTATGTTCGGGGACAGTCAGTACGAGGTGGCCAACATCTTC
TTCTGGCGGCCCTGGCTGGCTTGCATGGAGCAGCAGACTCGCTACTTCGAGCGCCGGCATCCCGAGCTGG
CCGGCAGCCCTCGTCTGCGAGCCTACATGCTGCGCATCGGCCTGGATCAGCTCTACCAGAGCCTCGTGGA
CGGCAACTTCGACGATGCTGCCTGGGCTCAAGGCCGCTGCGATGCCATCGTCCGCAGCGGGGCCGGCACC
GTCGGTCGCACACAAATCGCTCGCCGGAGCGCAGCCGTATGGACCGACGGCTGCGTCGAGGTGCTGGCCG
ACAGCGGCAACCGCCGGCCCAGTACACGACCGCGCGCTAAGGAGGTAGGTCGAGTTTAGACTCTAGCCAT
CACGATGGCCGCAATAAAATATCTTTATTTTCATTACATCTGTGTGTTGGTTTTTTGTGTGAATCGATAG
CGATAAGGATCCTCTTTGCGCTTGCGTTTTCCCTTGTCCAGATAGCCCAGTAGCTGACATTCATCCGGGG
TCAGCACCGTTTCTGCGGACTGGCTTTCTACGTAATGGTTTCTTAGACGTCAGGTGGCACTTTTCGGGGA
AATGTGCGCGGAACCCCTATTTGTTTATTTTTCTAAATACATTCAAATATGTATCCGCTCATGAGACAAT
AACCCTGATAAATGCTTCAATAATATTGAAAAAGGAAGAGTATGAGTATTCAACATTTCCGTGTCGCCCT
TATTCCCTTTTTTGCGGCATTTTGCCTTCCTGTTTTTGCTCACCCAGAAACGCTGGTGAAAGTAAAAGAT
GCTGAAGATCAGTTGGGTGCACGAGTGGGTTACATCGAACTGGATCTCAACAGCGGTAAGATCCTTGAGA
GTTTTCGCCCCGAAGAACGTTTTCCAATGATGAGCACTTTCAAAGTTCTGCTATGTGGCGCGGTATTATC
CCGTATTGACGCCGGGCAAGAGCAACTCGGTCGCCGCATACACTATTCTCAGAATGACTTGGTTGAGTAC
TCACCAGTCACAGAAAAGCATCTTACGGATGGCATGACAGTAAGAGAATTATGCAGTGCTGCCATAACCA
TGAGTGATAACACTGCGGCCAACTTACTTCTGACAACTATCGGAGGACCGAAGGAGCTAACCGCTTTTTT
GCACAACATGGGGGATCATGTAACTCGCCTTGATCGTTGGGAACCGGAGCTGAATGAAGCCATACCAAAC
GACGAGCGTGACACCACGATGCCTGTAGCAATGGCAACAACGTTGCGCAAACTATTAACTGGCGAACTAC
TTACTCTAGCTTCCCGGCAACAATTAATAGACTGGATGGAGGCGGATAAAGTTGCAGGACCACTTCTGCG
CTCGGCCCTTCCGGCTGGCTGGTTTATTGCTGATAAATCTGGAGCCGGTGAGCGTGGGTCTCGCGGTATC
ATTGCAGCACTGGGGCCAGATGGTAAGCCCTCCCGTATCGTAGTTATCTACACGACGGGGAGTCAGGCAA
CTATGGATGAACGAAATAGACAGATCGCTGAGATAGGTGCCTCACTGATTAAGCATTGGTAATTCGAAAT
GACCGACCAAGCGACGCCCAACCGGTATCAGCTCACTCAAAGGCGGTAATACGGTTATCCACAGAATCAG
GGGATAACGCAGGAAAGAACATGTGAGCAAAAGGCCAGCAAAAGGCCAGGAACCGTAAAAAGGCCGCGTT
GCTGGCGTTTTTCCATAGGCTCCGCCCCCCTGACGAGCATCACAAAAATCGACGCTCAAGTCAGAGGTGG
CGAAACCCGACAGGACTATAAAGATACCAGGCGTTTCCCCCTGGAAGCTCCCTCGTGCGCTCTCCTGTTC
CGACCCTGCCGCTTACCGGATACCTGTCCGCCTTTCTCCCTTCGGGAAGCGTGGCGCTTTCTCATAGCTC
ACGCTGTAGGTATCTCAGTTCGGTGTAGGTCGTTCGCTCCAAGCTGGGCTGTGTGCACGAACCCCCCGTT
CAGCCCGACCGCTGCGCCTTATCCGGTAACTATCGTCTTGAGTCCAACCCGGTAAGACACGACTTATCGC
CACTGGCAGCAGCCACTGGTAACAGGATTAGCAGAGCGAGGTATGTAGGCGGTGCTACAGAGTTCTTGAA
GTGGTGGCCTAACTACGGCTACACTAGAAGGACAGTATTTGGTATCTGCGCTCTGCTGAAGCCAGTTACC
TTCGGAAAAAGAGTTGGTAGCTCTTGATCCGGCAAACAAACCACCGCTGGTAGCGGTGGTTTTTTTGTTT
GCAAGCAGCAGATTACGCGCAGAAAAAAAGGATTTCAAGAAGATCCTTTGATCTTTTCTACGGGGTCTGA
CGCTCAGTGGAACGAAAACTCACGTTAAGGGATTTTGGTCATGAGATTATCAAAAAGGATCTTCACCTAG
ATCCTTTTATAGTCCGGAAATACAGGAACGCACGCTGGATGGCCCTTCGCTGGGATGGTGAAACCATGAA
AAATGGCAGCTTCAGTGGATTAAGTGGGGGTAATGTGGCCTGTACCCTCTGGTTGCATAGGTATTCATAC
GGTTAAAATTTATCAGGCGCGATTGCGGCAGTTTTTCGGGTGGTTTGTTGCCATTTTTACCTGTCTGCTG
CCGTGATCGCGCTGAACGCGTTTTAGCGGTGCGTACAATTAAGGGATTATGGTAAATCCACTTACTGTCT
GCCCTCGTAGCCATCGAGATAAACCGCAGTACTCCGGCCACGATGCGTCCGGCGTAGAGGATCGAGATCT
